>Addgene plasmid #66250 | CHRM3-Tango | depositor partial sequence | sequence record 113113 | empty Tango
GACGGATCGGGAGATCTCCCGATCCCCTATGGTGCACTCTCAGTACAATCTGCTCTGATGCCGCATAGTT
AAGCCAGTATCTGCTCCCTGCTTGTGTGTTGGAGGTCGCTGAGTAGTGCGCGAGCAAAATTTAAGCTACA
ACAAGGCAAGGCTTGACCGACAATTGCATGAAGAATCTGCTTAGGGTTAGGCGTTTTGCGCTGCTTCGCG
ATGTACGGGCCAGATATACGCGTTGACATTGATTATTGACTAGTTATTAATAGTAATCAATTACGGGGTC
ATTAGTTCATAGCCCATATATGGAGTTCCGCGTTACATAACTTACGGTAAATGGCCCGCCTGGCTGACCG
CCCAACGACCCCCGCCCATTGACGTCAATAATGACGTATGTTCCCATAGTAACGCCAATAGGGACTTTCC
ATTGACGTCAATGGGTGGAGTATTTACGGTAAACTGCCCACTTGGCAGTACATCAAGTGTATCATATGCC
AAGTACGCCCCCTATTGACGTCAATGACGGTAAATGGCCCGCCTGGCATTATGCCCAGTACATGACCTTA
TGGGACTTTCCTACTTGGCAGTACATCTACGTATTAGTCATCGCTATTACCATGGTGATGCGGTTTTGGC
AGTACATCAATGGGCGTGGATAGCGGTTTGACTCACGGGGATTTCCAAGTCTCCACCCCATTGACGTCAA
TGGGAGTTTGTTTTGGCACCAAAATCAACGGGACTTTCCAAAATGTCGTAACAACTCCGCCCCATTGACG
CAAATGGGCGGTAGGCGTGTACGGTGGGAGGTCTATATAAGCAGAGCTCTCTGGCTAACTAGAGAACCCA
CTGCTTACTGGCTTATCGAAATTAATACGACTCACTATAGGGAGACCCAAGCTGGCTAGCGTTTAAACTT
AAGCTTGGTACCGAGCTCGGATCCACTAGTCCAGTGTGGTGGAATTCTGCAGATATCCAGCACAGTGGCG
GCCGCGCCACCATGAAGACGATCATCGCCCTGAGCTACATCTTCTGCCTGGTATTCGCCGACTACAAGGA
CGATGATGACGCCAGCATCGATACCGGTGGACGCACCCCACCCAGCCTGGGTCCCCAAGATGAGTCCTGC
ACCACCGCCAGCTCCTCCCTGGCCAAGGACACTTCATCGACCGGTGAGAACCTGTACTTCCAGCTAAGAT
TAGATAAAAGTAAAGTGATTAACAGCGCATTAGAGCTGCTTAATGAGGTCGGAATCGAAGGTTTAACAAC
CCGTAAACTCGCCCAGAAGCTAGGTGTAGAGCAGCCTACATTGTATTGGCATGTAAAAAATAAGCGGGCT
TTGCTCGACGCCTTAGCCATTGAGATGTTAGATAGGCACCATACTCACTTTTGCCCTTTAGAAGGGGAAA
GCTGGCAAGATTTTTTACGTAATAACGCTAAAAGTTTTAGATGTGCTTTACTAAGTCATCGCGATGGAGC
AAAAGTACATTTAGGTACACGGCCTACAGAAAAACAGTATGAAACTCTCGAAAATCAATTAGCCTTTTTA
TGCCAACAAGGTTTTTCACTAGAGAATGCATTATATGCACTCAGCGCTGTGGGGCATTTTACTTTAGGTT
GCGTATTGGAAGATCAAGAGCATCAAGTCGCTAAAGAAGAAAGGGAAACACCTACTACTGATAGTATGCC
GCCATTATTACGACAAGCTATCGAATTATTTGATCACCAAGGTGCAGAGCCAGCCTTCTTATTCGGCCTT
GAATTGATCATATGCGGATTAGAAAAACAACTTAAATGTGAAAGTGGGTCCGCGTACAGCCGCGCGCGTA
CGAAAAACAATTACGGGTCTACCATCGAGGGCCTGCTCGATCTCCCGGACGACGACGCCCCCGAAGAGGC
GGGGCTGGCGGCTCCGCGCCTGTCCTTTCTCCCCGCGGGACACACGCGCAGACTGTCGACGGCCCCCCCG
ACCGATGTCAGCCTGGGGGACGAGCTCCACTTAGACGGCGAGGACGTGGCGATGGCGCATGCCGACGCGC
TAGACGATTTCGATCTGGACATGTTGGGGGACGGGGATTCCCCGGGTCCGGGATTTACCCCCCACGACTC
CGCCCCCTACGGCGCTCTGGATATGGCCGACTTCGAGTTTGAGCAGATGTTTACCGATGCCCTTGGAATT
GACGAGTACGGTGGGTAGCTCGAGTCTAGAGGGCCCGTTTAAACCCGCTGATCAGCCTCGACTGTGCCTT
CTAGTTGCCAGCCATCTGTTGTTTGCCCCTCCCCCGTGCCTTCCTTGACCCTGGAAGGTGCCACTCCCAC
TGTCCTTTCCTAATAAAATGAGGAAATTGCATCGCATTGTCTGAGTAGGTGTCATTCTATTCTGGGGGGT
GGGGTGGGGCAGGACAGCAAGGGGGAGGATTGGGAAGACAATAGCAGGCATGCTGGGGATGCGGTGGGCT
CTATGGCTTCTGAGGCGGAAAGAACCAGCTGGGGCTCTAGGGGGTATCCCC
[124 nt withheld, positions 2502-2625]
C
[91 nt withheld, positions 2627-2717]
A
[49 nt withheld, positions 2719-2767]
CCTTTGACGTTGGAGTCCACGTTCTTT
[37 nt withheld, positions 2795-2831]
ACCCTATCTCGGTCTATTCTTTTGATTTATAAGGGATTTTGCCGATTTCGGCCTATTGGTTAAAAAATGA
GCTGATTTAACAAAAATTTAACGCGAATTAATTCTGTGGAATGTGTGTCAGTTAGGGTGTGGAAAGTCCC
CAGGCTCCCCAGCAGGCAGAAGTATGCAAAGCATGCATCTCAATTAGTCAGCAACCAGGTGTGGAAAGTC
CCCAGGCTCCCCAGCAGGCAGAAGTATGCAAAGCATGCATCTCAATTAGTCAGCAACCATAGTCCCGCCC
CTAACTCCGCCCATCCCGCCCCTAACTCCGCCCAGTTCCGCCCATTCTCCGCCCCATGGCTGACTAATTT
TTTTTATTTATGCAGAGGCCGAGGCCGCCTCTGCCTCTGAGCTATTCCAGAAGTAGTGAGGAGGCTTTTT
TGGAGGCCTAGGCTTTTGCAAAAAGCTCCCGGGAGCTTGTATATCCATTTTCGGATCTGATCAAGAGACA
GGATGAGGATCGTTTCGCATGATTGAACAAGATGGATTGCACGCAGGTTCTCCGGCCGCTTGGGTGGAGA
GGCTATTCGGCTATGACTGGGCACAACAGACAATCGGCTGCTCTGATGCCGCCGTGTTCCGGCTGTCAGC
GCAGGGGCGCCCGGTTCTTTTTGTCAAGACCGACCTGTCCGGTGCCCTGAATGAACTGCAGGACGAGGCA
GCGCGGCTATCGTGGCTGGCCACGACGGGCGTTCCTTGCGCAGCTGTGCTCGACGTTGTCACTGAAGCGG
GAAGGGACTGGCTGCTATTGGGCGAAGTGCCGGGGCAGGATCTCCTGTCATCTCACCTTGCTCCTGCCGA
GAAAGTATCCATCATGGCTGATGCAATGCGGCGGCTGCATACGCTTGATCCGGCTACCTGCCCATTCGAC
CACCAAGCGAAACATCGCATCGAGCGAGCACGTACTCGGATGGAAGCCGGTCTTGTCGATCAGGATGATC
TGGACGAAGAGCATCAGGGGCTCGCGCCAGCCGAACTGTTCGCCAGGCTCAAGGCGCGCATGCCCGACGG
CGAGGATCTCGTCGTGACCCATGGCGATGCCTGCTTGCCGAATATCATGGTGGAAAATGGCCGCTTTTCT
GGATTCATCGACTGTGGCCGGCTGGGTGTGGCGGACCGCTATCAGGACATAGCGTTGGCTACCCGTGATA
TTGCTGAAGAGCTTGGCGGCGAATGGGCTGACCGCTTCCTCGTGCTTTACGGTATCGCCGCTCCCGATTC
GCAGCGCATCGCCTTCTATCGCCTTCTTGACGAGTTCTTCTGAGCGGGACTCTGGGGTTCGAAATGACCG
ACCAAGCGACGCCCAACCTGCCATCACGAGATTTCGATTCCACCGCCGCCTTCTATGAAAGGTTGGGCTT
CGGAATCGTTTTCCGGGACGCCGGCTGGATGATCCTCCAGCGCGGGGATCTCATGCTGGAGTTCTTCGCC
CACCCCAACTTGTTTATTGCAGCTTATAATGGTTACAAATAAAGCAATAGCATCACAAATTTCACAAATA
AAGCATTTTTTTCACTGCATTCTAGTTGTGGTTTGTCCAAACTCATCAATGTATCTTATCATGTCTGTAT
ACCGTCGACCTCTAGCTAGAGCTTGGCGTAATCATGGTCATAGCTGTTTCCTGTGTGAAATTGTTATCCG
CTCACAATTCCACACAACATACGAGCCGGAAGCATAAAGTGTAAAGCCTGGGGTGCCTAATGAGTGAGCT
AACTCACATTAATTGCGTTGCGCTCACTGCCCGCTTTCCAGTCGGGAAACCTGTCGTGCCAGCTGCATTA
ATGAATCGGCCAACGCGCGGGGAGAGGCGGTTTGCGTATTGGGCGCTCTTCCGCTTCCTCGCTCACTGAC
TCGCTGCGCTCGGTCGTTCGGCTGCGGCGAGCGGTATCAGCTCACTCAAAGGCGGTAATACGGTTATCCA
CAGAATCAGGGGATAACGCAGGAAAGAACATGTGAGCAAAAGGCCAGCAAAAGGCCAGGAACCGTAAAAA
GGCCGCGTTGCTGGCGTTTTTCCATAGGCTCCGCCCCCCTGACGAGCATCACAAAAATCGACGCTCAAGT
CAGAGGTGGCGAAACCCGACAGGACTATAAAGATACCAGGCGTTTCCCCCTGGAAGCTCCCTCGTGCGCT
CTCCTGTTCCGACCCTGCCGCTTACCGGATACCTGTCCGCCTTTCTCCCTTCGGGAAGCGTGGCGCTTTC
TCATAGCTCACGCTGTAGGTATCTCAGTTCGGTGTAGGTCGTTCGCTCCAAGCTGGGCTGTGTGCACGAA
CCCCCCGTTCAGCCCGACCGCTGCGCCTTATCCGGTAACTATCGTCTTGAGTCCAACCCGGTAAGACACG
ACTTATCGCCACTGGCAGCAGCCACTGGTAACAGGATTAGCAGAGCGAGGTATGTAGGCGGTGCTACAGA
GTTCTTGAAGTGGTGGCCTAACTACGGCTACACTAGAAGAACAGTATTTGGTATCTGCGCTCTGCTGAAG
CCAGTTACCTTCGGAAAAAGAGTTGGTAGCTCTTGATCCGGCAAACAAACCACCGCTGGTAGCGGTTTTT
TTGTTTGCAAGCAGCAGATTACGCGCAGAAAAAAAGGATCTCAAGAAGATCCTTTGATCTTTTCTACGGG
GTCTGACGCTCAGTGGAACGAAAACTCACGTTAAGGGATTTTGGTCATGAGATTATCAAAAAGGATCTTC
ACCTAGATCCTTTTAAATTAAAAATGAAGTTTTAAATCAATCTAAAGTATATATGAGTAAACTTGGTCTG
ACAGTTACCAATGCTTAATCAGTGAGGCACCTATCTCAGCGATCTGTCTATTTCGTTCATCCATAGTTGC
CTGACTCCCCGTCGTGTAGATAACTACGATACGGGAGGGCTTACCATCTGGCCCCAGTGCTGCAATGATA
CCGCGAGACCCACGCTCACCGGCTCCAGATTTATCAGCAATAAACCAGCCAGCCGGAAGGGCCGAGCGCA
GAAGTGGTCCTGCAACTTTATCCGCCTCCATCCAGTCTATTAATTGTTGCCGGGAAGCTAGAGTAAGTAG
TTCGCCAGTTAATAGTTTGCGCAACGTTGTTGCCATTGCTACAGGCATCGTGGTGTCACGCTCGTCGTTT
GGTATGGCTTCATTCAGCTCCGGTTCCCAACGATCAAGGCGAGTTACATGATCCCCCATGTTGTGCAAAA
AAGCGGTTAGCTCCTTCGGTCCTCCGATCGTTGTCAGAAGTAAGTTGGCCGCAGTGTTATCACTCATGGT
TATGGCAGCACTGCATAATTCTCTTACTGTCATGCCATCCGTAAGATGCTTTTCTGTGACTGGTGAGTAC
TCAACCAAGTCATTCTGAGAATAGTGTATGCGGCGACCGAGTTGCTCTTGCCCGGCGTCAATACGGGATA
ATACCGCGCCACATAGCAGAACTTTAAAAGTGCTCATCATTGGAAAACGTTCTTCGGGGCGAAAACTCTC
AAGGATCTTACCGCTGTTGAGATCCAGTTCGATGTAACCCACTCGTGCACCCAACTGATCTTCAGCATCT
TTTACTTTCACCAGCGTTTCTGGGTGAGCAAAAACAGGAAGGCAAAATGCCGCAAAAAAGGGAATAAGGG
CGACACGGAAATGTTGAATACTCATACTCTTCCTTTTTCAATATTATTGAAGCATTTATCAGGGTTATTG
TCTCATGAGCGGATACATATTTGAATGTATTTAGAAAAATAAACAAATAGGGGTTCCGCGCACATTTCCC
CGAAAAGTGCCACCTGACGTC
