>Addgene plasmid #66250 | CHRM3-Tango | depositor partial sequence | sequence record 113114 | CHRM3
ATGACGCTGCATAATAATTCAACCACAAGCCCTCTGTTCCCTAACATCAGTAGTAGCTGGATACACTCTC
CTAGCGACGCCGGACTTCCTCCCGGAACCGTGACCCACTTTGGGTCATATAACGTCTCTCGGGCCGCAGG
CAATTTTTCTTCCCCAGATGGGACAACCGACGATCCGCTCGGCGGCCACACTGTATGGCAGGTGGTTTTC
ATAGCCTTTCTGACCGGCATTCTGGCTCTGGTCACAATCATCGGCAATATTCTGGTAATTGTGTCCTTCA
AGGTAAACAAACAACTGAAGACTGTCAATAACTACTTTCTGCTTAGTTTGGCATGCGCCGATCTGATTAT
CGGAGTGATAAGTATGAATCTCTTCACTACTTACATCATTATGAACAGATGGGCTCTGGGTAACTTGGCT
TGCGACCTGTGGCTCGCAATTGACTATGTCGCAAGCAACGCCAGTGTGATGAACCTTCTGGTTATTAGCT
TCGACCGCTATTTTAGCATTACACGCCCTCTGACCTACAGAGCGAAACGCACTACAAAGCGGGCAGGAGT
TATGATCGGCCTGGCCTGGGTCATTTCCTTCGTGCTCTGGGCACCAGCCATCTTGTTCTGGCAGTATTTC
GTCGGTAAGAGGACAGTCCCACCAGGCGAGTGCTTCATCCAATTTTTGTCCGAGCCAACCATAACATTCG
GCACAGCCATCGCGGCATTTTACATGCCAGTGACTATCATGACCATTCTGTACTGGAGAATCTACAAAGA
AACCGAAAAGCGGACAAAGGAGTTGGCAGGGCTTCAGGCATCAGGCACAGAGGCTGAAACAGAAAACTTC
GTGCACCCAACAGGGAGTTCACGCAGTTGCAGCTCCTACGAGCTGCAGCAGCAGAGTATGAAGCGCTCAA
ACAGAAGAAAGTACGGCAGGTGCCACTTTTGGTTTACTACAAAGAGCTGGAAGCCAAGCTCTGAACAGAT
GGATCAAGATCATAGCTCATCAGACTCATGGAATAATAATGACGCCGCCGCTAGTCTGGAGAACAGTGCC
AGTAGCGATGAGGAGGACATCGGTAGTGAAACCAGGGCGATATATAGTATCGTGCTTAAGCTGCCAGGTC
ATTCAACTATACTGAATTCTACCAAACTTCCCAGTAGCGATAATCTTCAGGTGCCTGAGGAGGAGCTTGG
CATGGTCGACTTGGAGCGCAAGGCGGATAAACTGCAGGCTCAGAAGTCAGTTGACGATGGAGGCTCTTTC
CCTAAGTCATTTTCCAAACTCCCAATCCAGTTGGAGAGCGCCGTCGACACCGCAAAAACGAGCGATGTGA
ATTCATCCGTTGGCAAAAGCACAGCAACTTTGCCTCTTTCCTTCAAAGAGGCCACACTCGCTAAGCGATT
CGCACTCAAAACCCGGTCACAGATAACCAAGCGCAAGCGAATGTCACTCGTGAAAGAAAAAAAAGCAGCA
CAGACATTGAGCGCCATCTTGCTCGCTTTTATCATAACATGGACACCCTACAATATCATGGTCCTCGTGA
ACACTTTCTGCGACTCCTGTATTCCTAAGACTTTCTGGAACCTCGGCTACTGGCTGTGCTATATCAACAG
TACAGTTAACCCTGTGTGCTACGCTCTCTGTAACAAGACCTTTAGGACCACGTTCAAGATGCTCCTCCTG
TGCCAGTGTGACAAAAAGAAACGACGAAAGCAGCAATATCAGCAGCGACAGAGTGTGATCTTTCATAAAC
GGGCGCCAGAACAAGCGCTC
