>Addgene plasmid #66250 | CHRM3-Tango | addgene partial sequence | sequence record 117042 | CMV-F 5'-CGCAAATGGGCGGTAGGCGTG-3'
TCTCTGGCTAACTAGAGAACCCACTGCTTACTGGCTTATCGAAATTAATACGACTCACTATAGGGAGACC
CAAGCTGGCTAGCGTTTAAACTTAAGCTTGGTACCGAGCTCGGATCCACTAGTCCAGTGTGGTGGAATTC
TGCAGATATCCAGCACAGTGGCGGCCGCGCCACCATGAAGACGATCATCGCCCTGAGCTACATCTTCTGC
CTGGTATTCGCCGACTACAAGGACGATGATGACGCCAGCATCGATATGACGCTGCATAATAATTCAACCA
CAAGCCCTCTGTTCCCTAACATCAGTAGTAGCTGGATACACTCTCCTAGCGACGCCGGACTTCCTCCCGG
AACCGTGACCCACTTTGGGTCATATAACGTCTCTCGGGCCGCAGGCAATTTTTCTTCCCCAGATGGGACA
ACCGACGATCCGCTCGGCGGCCACACTGTATGGCAGGTGGTTTTCATAGCCTTTCTGACCGGCATTCTGG
CTCTGGTCACAATCATCGGCAATATTCTGGTAATTGTGTCCTTCAAGGTAAACAAACAACTGAAGACTGT
CAATAACTACTTTCTGCTTAGTTTGGCATGCGCCGATCTGATTATCGGAGTGATAAGTATGAATCTCTTC
ACTACTTACATCATTATGAACAGATGGGCTCTGGGTAACTTGGCTTGCGACCTGTGGCTCGCAATTGACT
ATGTCGCAAGCAACGCCAGTGTGATGAACCTTCTGGTTATTAGCTTCGACCGCTATTTTAGCATTACACG
CCCTCTGACCTACAGAGCGAAACGCACTACAAAGCGGGCAGGAGTTATGATCGGCCTGGCCTGGGTCATT
TCCTTCGTGCTCTGGGCACCAGCCATCTTGTTCTGGCAGTATTTCGTCGGTAAGAGGACAGTCCCACCAG
GCGAGTGCTTCATCCAATTTTTGTCCGAGCCAACCATAACATTCGGCACAGCCATCGCGGCATTTTACAT
GCCAGTGACTATCATGACCATTCTGTACTGGAGAATCTACAAAGAAACCGAAAAGCGGACAAAGGAGTTG
GCAGGGCTTCAGGCATCAGGC
