>Addgene plasmid #66250 | CHRM3-Tango | addgene partial sequence | sequence record 117709 | Tet-R 5'-GGCGAGTTTACGGGTTGTTA-3'
CTCTAATGCGCTGTTAATCACTTTACTTTTATCTAATCTTAGCTGGAAGTACAGGTTCTCACCGGCTCGA
TGAAGTGTCCTTGGCCAGGGAGGAGCTGGCGGTGGTGCAGGACTCATCTTGGGGACCCAGGCTGGGTGGG
GTGCGTCCACCGGTATCGATGAGCGCTTGTTCTGGCGCCCGTTTATGAAAGATCACACTCTGTCGCTGCT
GATATTGCTGCTTTCGTCGTTTCTTTTTGTCACACTGGCACAGGAGGAGCATCTTGAACGTGGTCCTAAA
GGTCTTGTTACAGAGAGCGTAGCACACAGGGTTAACTGTACTGTTGATATAGCACAGCCAGTAGCCGAGG
TTCCAGAAAGTCTTAGGAATACAGGAGTCGCAGAAAGTGTTCACGAGGACCATGATATTGTAGGGTGTCC
ATGTTATGATAAAAGCGAGCAAGATGGCGCTCAATGTCTGTGCTGCTTTTTTTTCTTTCACGAGTGACAT
TCGCTTGCGCTTGGTTATCTGTGACCGGGTTTTGAGTGCGAATCGCTTAGCGAGTGTGGCCTCTTTGAAG
GAAAGAGGCAAAGTTGCTGTGCTTTTGCCAACGGATGAATTCACATCGCTCGTTTTTGCGGTGTCGACGG
CGCTCTCCAACTGGATTGGGAGTTTGGAAAATGACTTAGGGAAAGAGCCTCCATCGTCAACTGACTTCTG
AGCCTGCAGTTTATCCGCCTTGCGCTCCAAGTCGACCATGCCAAGCTCCTCCTCAGGCACCTGAAGATTA
TCGCTACTGGGAAGTTTGGTAGAATTCAGTATAGTTGAATGACCTGGCAGCTTAAGCACGATACTATATA
TCGCCCTGGTTTCACTACCGATGTCCTCCTCATCGCTACTGGCACTGTTCTCCAGACTAGCGGCGGCGTC
ATTATTATTCCATGAGTCTGATGAGCTATGATCTTGATCCATCTGTTCAGAGCTTGGCTTCCAGCTCTTT
GTAGTAAACCAAAAGTGGCACCTG
