[The description below was written by a language model from this plasmid's Addgene catalogue record.]
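Description:
CHRM3-Tango is a mammalian expression plasmid from the PRESTO-Tango collection, built on an "empty Tango" backbone that was itself derived from pcDNA3.1(+). It is propagated in E. coli as a high-copy plasmid under ampicillin selection and carries a neomycin resistance marker, so transfected mammalian cells can be selected with G418. The insert is the human CHRM3 gene, encoding the M3 muscarinic acetylcholine receptor, a G protein-coupled receptor. It was cloned by restriction digestion into the backbone and is expressed from the CMV promoter, with an N-terminal FLAG tag contributed by the backbone that allows detection of the receptor.

The construct is designed for the Tango assay format, in which receptor activation is read out as transcription following arrestin translocation. The depositor's notes indicate that a tTA (tetracycline transactivator) sequence lies downstream of the receptor coding region, consistent with the general Tango principle: arrestin recruitment to the activated receptor leads to release of the fused transcription factor, which then drives a reporter gene in the assay cell line. The record provides no feature table, so the linker, protease cleavage site and any other elements between the receptor and tTA are not documented here. The depositor also cautions that most vectors in this series carry an XbaI site rather than XhoI downstream of tTA, so the identity of the 3′ site in this plasmid is uncertain. The plasmid is one member of a receptorome-wide set intended for parallel screening of compounds against human GPCRs, produced as part of a program to generate research tools for druggable protein families.
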