Addgene plasmid #66250: CHRM3-Tango
Purpose: Expression of G protein-coupled receptors for PRESTO-Tango: parallel receptorome expression and screening via transcriptional output, with transcriptional activation following arrestin translocation
Depositing lab: Bryan Roth. Depositing organization: University of North Carolina at Chapel Hill. Publication: PRESTO-Tango as an open-source resource for interrogation of the druggable human GPCRome. Kroeze WK, Sassano MF, Huang XP, Lansu K, McCorvy JD, Giguere PM, Sciaky N, Roth BL. Nat Struct Mol Biol. 2015 May;22(5):362-9. doi: 10.1038/nsmb.3014. Epub 2015 Apr 20. PubMed 25895059.
Backbone
  Vector backbone: empty Tango
  Backbone size w/o insert (bp): 6632
  Vector type: Mammalian Expression
  Selectable markers: Neomycin (select with G418)
Growth in bacteria
  Bacterial resistance: Ampicillin, 100 μg/mL
  Growth temperature: 37°C
  Growth strain: DH5alpha
  Copy number: High Copy
Gene/Insert
  Gene/Insert name: CHRM3
  Species: H. sapiens (human)
  Insert size (bp): 1770
  Entrez Gene: CHRM3 (a.k.a. EGBRS, HM3, PBS, m3AChR)
  Promoter: CMV
  Tag / fusion protein: FLAG (N terminal on backbone)
  Cloning method: Restriction Enzyme; 5′ cloning site NotI (not destroyed); 3′ cloning site XhoI (unknown if destroyed)
  Sequencing primers: 5′ CMV-F; 3′ Tet-R
Terms and licenses: Academic/Nonprofit Terms; Industry Terms: Not Available to Industry
Depositor comments: Please note: Most of the PRESTO-Tango vectors do not contain the XhoI cut site downstream of the tTA sequence and instead carry an XbaI site. If you need to perform an XhoI digest we recommend sequencing with a forward primer at the C-terminus of tTA to determine which of the two sites is present. Suggested primer: 5-gagctccacttagacggcgagg-3. Original backbone was pcDNA3.1(+). These plasmids were generated as part of the Illuminating the Druggable Genome (IDG) program sponsored by the NIH Common Fund. The goal of this program is to identify, gather, and distribute information and resources for proteins that currently are not well-studied yet belong to commonly drug-targeted protein families: protein kinases, non-olfactory G-protein coupled receptors (GPCRs), and ion channels. The IDG program is designed to develop fundamental research tools for understudied proteins, elucidate their function, and disseminate the IDG-related resources and data to the greater scientific community.
How to cite: CHRM3-Tango was a gift from Bryan Roth (Addgene plasmid # 66250 ; http://n2t.net/addgene:66250 ; RRID:Addgene_66250)
